>Addgene plasmid #224180 | AiP14425 - pAAV-AiE1180h-minBG-SYFP2-P2A-3XFLAG-10aa-H2B-WPRE3-BGHpA (Alias: CN4425) | addgene full sequence | sequence record 446822 | Addgene NGS Result
CCTGCAGGCAGCTGCGCGCTCGCTCGCTCACTGAGGCCGCCCGGGCGTCGGGCGACCTTTGGTCGCCCGG
CCTCAGTGAGCGAGCGAGCGCGCAGAGAGGGAGTGGCCAACTCCATCACTAGGGGTTCCTGCGGCCGCAC
GCGTGGCTCCAGATAGAAATGATATTTCTCACCCAGCAGGGTGTTTTCCATTAAATTAAAATGTTCAATA
TTTCTGCACACATTAGCTTTACTAATTGAAACTAATTTAATGCTCTCAAAAAGCTTAAGAAGCAAATGTG
GAGGAACACTGGTATTGAGTGGATTGTGCTGACTGATTAGCAACGTGTTTCTGTAAACAGGCAGCACAGT
GGTTGGCCTACCTGTTGGTGTACTGTTAGACCTTGATGAAAAATGTCAATTTGCATTTGCATTAATGGCC
TTTGACGTCGGTGCTTCACACACTGTTTGCTGGCCTTCTCAGTAGGTACGGATGCCAGCCTCCCTCAGGA
TGGCTTGCCATTTGCATTAAGTATTTATCACAGAGAGAAATAGTCATGGCCTGGCACAACACAAACGATG
GATTTGGAGAAATCCAAGCAAGTCCCTGGGGATAGAGAAAAAGGAATGTGAGGCTTTTGCTTTCCTGAGA
TTTGATGGAATCTTTGAAAAGCTGCTCACCCTTTTCAGTTGGCATGACTACAAGTAGTCTACATTTGTTT
ATGTCAAGTTGTAAAATTTACCATGCCTATTTATATATACATTCAGTAGCCAGTCACGTAGTCAACAAAT
AGTTTTGTTCAGTGACTACACATATTAGACACAGCGAGCTCGGGCTGGGCATAAAAGTCAGGGCAGAGCC
ATCTATTGCTTACATTTGCTTCTGGGATCCAGATCTTTCGAAGCTAGCGCTACCGGTCGCCACCATGGTC
TCCAAGGGCGAGGAGCTGTTCACCGGGGTGGTGCCCATCCTGGTCGAGCTGGACGGCGATGTCAACGGCC
ACAAGTTCAGCGTGTCCGGCGAGGGCGAGGGCGATGCCACCTACGGCAAGCTGACCCTGAAGCTGATCTG
CACCACCGGCAAGCTGCCCGTGCCCTGGCCCACCCTCGTGACCACCCTGGGCTACGGCGTGCAGTGCTTC
GCCCGCTACCCCGACCACATGAAGCAGCACGACTTCTTCAAGTCCGCCATGCCCGAAGGCTACGTCCAGG
AGCGCACCATCTTCTTCAAAGACGACGGCAACTACAAGACCCGCGCCGAGGTGAAGTTCGAGGGCGACAC
CCTGGTGAACCGCATCGAGCTGAAGGGCATCGACTTCAAGGAGGACGGCAACATCCTGGGGCACAAGCTG
GAGTACAACTACAACAGCCACAACGTCTATATCACCGCCGACAAGCAGAAGAACGGCATCAAGGCCAACT
TCAAGATCCGCCACAACATCGAGGACGGCGGCGTGCAGCTCGCCGACCACTACCAGCAGAACACCCCCAT
CGGCGACGGCCCCGTGCTGCTGCCCGACAACCACTACCTGAGCTACCAGTCCAAGCTGAGCAAAGACCCC
AACGAGAAGCGCGATCACATGGTCCTGCTGGAGTTCGTGACCGCCGCCGGGATCACTCTCGGCATGGACG
AGCTGTACAAGGGCTCTGGTGCTACCAACTTCTCACTGTTGAAACAGGCAGGGGATGTAGAGGAGAATCC
AGGGCCTGGTGCTAGTGGAGACTACAAAGACCATGACGGAGATTATAAAGATCATGACATCGATTACAAG
GATGACGATGACAAGTCCGGACTCAGATCTGGAGGCTCCGGAGGCCCAGAGCCAGCGAAGTCTGCTCCCG
CCCCGAAAAAGGGCTCCAAGAAGGCGGTGACTAAGGCGCAGAAGAAAGGCGGCAAGAAGCGCAAGCGCAG
CCGCAAGGAGAGCTATTCCATCTATGTGTATAAGGTTCTGAAGCAGGTCCACCCTGACACCGGCATTTCG
TCCAAGGCCATGGGCATCATGAACTCGTTTGTGAACGACATTTTCGAGCGCATCGCAGGTGAGGCTTCCC
GCCTGGCGCATTACAACAAGCGCTCGACCATCACCTCCAGGGAGATCCAGACGGCCGTGCGCCTGCTGCT
GCCTGGGGAGTTGGCCAAGCACGCCGTGTCCGAGGGTACTAAGGCCATCACCAAGTACACCAGCGCTAAG
TAATGAGGCGCGCCGCGGCCGCGAATTCGATATCATAATCAACCTCTGGATTACAAAATTTGTGAAAGAT
TGACTGGTATTCTTAACTATGTTGCTCCTTTTACGCTATGTGGATACGCTGCTTTAATGCCTTTGTATCA
TGCTATTGCTTCCCGTATGGCTTTCATTTTCTCCTCCTTGTATAAATCCTGGTTAGTTCTTGCCACGGCG
GAACTCATCGCCGCCTGCCTTGCCCGCTGCTGGACAGGGGCTCGGCTGTTGGGCACTGACAATTCCGTGG
CTCGAGAGATCTTCGACTGTGCCTTCTAGTTGCCAGCCATCTGTTGTTTGCCCCTCCCCCGTGCCTTCCT
TGACCCTGGAAGGTGCCACTCCCACTGTCCTTTCCTAATAAAATGAGGAAATTGCATCGCATTGTCTGAG
TAGGTGTCATTCTATTCTGGGGGGTGGGGTGGGGCAGGACAGCAAGGGGGAGGATTGGGAAGACAATAGC
AGGCATGAGATCTCACGTGCGGACCGAGCGGCCGCAGGAACCCCTAGTGATGGAGTTGGCCACTCCCTCT
CTGCGCGCTCGCTCGCTCACTGAGGCCGGGCGACCAAAGGTCGCCCGACGCCCGGGCTTTGCCCGGGCGG
CCTCAGTGAGCGAGCGAGCGCGCAGCTGCCTGCAGGGGCGCCTATCAGCACACAATTGCCCATTATACGC
GCGTATAATGGACTATTGTGTGCTGATATGATGCGGTATTTTCTCCTTACGCATCTGTGCGGTATTTCAC
ACCGCATA
[95 nt withheld, positions 2949-3043]
T
[46 nt withheld, positions 3045-3090]
C
[141 nt withheld, positions 3092-3232]
CCTTTGACGTTGGAGTCCACGTTCTTT
[37 nt withheld, positions 3260-3296]
ACTCTATCTCGGGCTATTCTTTTGATTTATAAGGGATTTTGCCGATTTCGGTCTATTGGTTAAAAAATGA
GCTGATTTAACAAAAATTTAACGCGAATTTTAACAAAATATTAACGTTTACAATTTTATGGTGCACTCTC
AGTACAATCTGCTCTGATGCCGCATAGTTAAGCCAGCCCCGACACCCGCCAACACCCGCTGACGCGCCCT
GACGGGCTTGTCTGCTCCCGGCATCCGCTTACAGACAAGCTGTGACCGTCTCCGGGAGCTGCATGTGTCA
GAGGTTTTCACCGTCATCACCGAAACGCGCGAGACGAAAGGGCCTCGTGATACGCCTATTTTTATAGGTT
AATGTCATGATAATAATGGTTTCTTAGACGTCAGGTGGCACTTTTCGGGGAAATGTGCGCGGAACCCCTA
TTTGTTTATTTTTCTAAATACATTCAAATATGTATCCGCTCATGAGACAATAACCCTGATAAATGCTTCA
ATAATATTGAAAAAGGAAGAGTATGAGTATTCAACATTTCCGTGTCGCCCTTATTCCCTTTTTTGCGGCA
TTTTGCCTTCCTGTTTTTGCTCACCCAGAAACGCTGGTGAAAGTAAAAGATGCTGAAGATCAGTTGGGTG
CACGAGTGGGTTACATCGAACTGGATCTCAACAGCGGTAAGATCCTTGAGAGTTTTCGCCCCGAAGAACG
TTTTCCAATGATGAGCACTTTTAAAGTTCTGCTATGTGGCGCGGTATTATCCCGTATTGACGCCGGGCAA
GAGCAACTCGGTCGCCGCATACACTATTCTCAGAATGACTTGGTTGAGTACTCACCAGTCACAGAAAAGC
ATCTTACGGATGGCATGACAGTAAGAGAATTATGCAGTGCTGCCATAACCATGAGTGATAACACTGCGGC
CAACTTACTTCTGACAACGATCGGAGGACCGAAGGAGCTAACCGCTTTTTTGCACAACATGGGGGATCAT
GTAACTCGCCTTGATCGTTGGGAACCGGAGCTGAATGAAGCCATACCAAACGACGAGCGTGACACCACGA
TGCCTGTAGCAATGGCAACAACGTTGCGCAAACTATTAACTGGCGAACTACTTACTCTAGCTTCCCGGCA
ACAATTAATAGACTGGATGGAGGCGGATAAAGTTGCAGGACCACTTCTGCGCTCGGCCCTTCCGGCTGGC
TGGTTTATTGCTGATAAATCTGGAGCCGGTGAGCGTGGGTCTCGCGGTATCATTGCAGCACTGGGGCCAG
ATGGTAAGCCCTCCCGTATCGTAGTTATCTACACGACGGGGAGTCAGGCAACTATGGATGAACGAAATAG
ACAGATCGCTGAGATAGGTGCCTCACTGATTAAGCATTGGTAACTGTCAGACCAAGTTTACTCATATATA
CTTTAGATTGATTTAAAACTTCATTTTTAATTTAAAAGGATCTAGGTGAAGATCCTTTTTGATAATCTCA
TGACCAAAATCCCTTAACGTGAGTTTTCGTTCCACTGAGCGTCAGACCCCGTAGAAAAGATCAAAGGATC
TTCTTGAGATCCTTTTTTTCTGCGCGTAATCTGCTGCTTGCAAACAAAAAAACCACCGCTACCAGCGGTG
GTTTGTTTGCCGGATCAAGAGCTACCAACTCTTTTTCCGAAGGTAACTGGCTTCAGCAGAGCGCAGATAC
CAAATACTGTTCTTCTAGTGTAGCCGTAGTTAGGCCACCACTTCAAGAACTCTGTAGCACCGCCTACATA
CCTCGCTCTGCTAATCCTGTTACCAGTGGCTGCTGCCAGTGGCGATAAGTCGTGTCTTACCGGGTTGGAC
TCAAGACGATAGTTACCGGATAAGGCGCAGCGGTCGGGCTGAACGGGGGGTTCGTGCACACAGCCCAGCT
TGGAGCGAACGACCTACACCGAACTGAGATACCTACAGCGTGAGCTATGAGAAAGCGCCACGCTTCCCGA
AGGGAGAAAGGCGGACAGGTATCCGGTAAGCGGCAGGGTCGGAACAGGAGAGCGCACGAGGGAGCTTCCA
GGGGGAAACGCCTGGTATCTTTATAGTCCTGTCGGGTTTCGCCACCTCTGACTTGAGCGTCGATTTTTGT
GATGCTCGTCAGGGGGGCGGAGCCTATGGAAAAACGCCAGCAACGCGGCCTTTTTACGGTTCCTGGCCTT
TTGCTGGCCTTTTGCTCATATCAGCACACAATTGCCCATTATACGCGCGTATAATGGACTATTGTGTGCT
GATAACATGT
Features (pLannotate 1.2.2; 20 found; start..end, strand, type, name):
     12..39      +  repeat_region  AAV2 ITR (fragment): inverted terminal repeat of adeno-associated virus serotype 2 inverted
     68..95      +  repeat_region  AAV2 ITR (fragment): inverted terminal repeat of adeno-associated virus serotype 2 inverted
    905..1621    +  CDS            SYFP2: SYFP2 is a basic (constitutively fluorescent) yellow fluorescent protein published in 2006, derived from Aequorea victoria. It is reported to be a very rapidly-maturing monomer with moderate acid sensitivity.
   1700..1765    +  CDS            3xFLAG: three tandem FLAG® epitope tags, followed by an enterokinase cleavage site
   1796..2173    +  CDS            H2B: human histone H2B; HIST1H2BJ
   2207..2364    +  misc_feature   WPRE (fragment): woodchuck hepatitis virus posttranscriptional regulatory element
   2370..2450    +  misc_feature   WPRE (fragment): woodchuck hepatitis virus posttranscriptional regulatory element
   2467..2578    +  polyA_signal   bGH poly(A) signal: bovine growth hormone polyadenylation signal
   2696..2836    +  repeat_region  AAV2 ITR: inverted terminal repeat of adeno-associated virus serotype 2 inverted
   2843..2870    +  misc_feature   telR: telR; telomeric sequence from coliphage N15
   2871..2898    +  misc_feature   telL: telL; telomeric sequence from coliphage N15
   2899..2948    -  misc_feature   bom (fragment): basis of mobility region from pBR322
   2967..3422    +  rep_origin     f1 ori (sequence partly withheld): f1 bacteriophage origin of replication; arrow indicates direction of (+) strand synthesis
   3423..3472    -  misc_feature   bom (fragment): basis of mobility region from pBR322
   3574..3609    -  CDS            rop (fragment): Rop protein, which maintains plasmids at low copy number; rop
   3704..3808    +  promoter       AmpR promoter: bla
   3809..4669    +  CDS            AmpR: β-lactamase; bla; confers resistance to ampicillin, carbenicillin, and related antibiotics
   4840..5428    +  rep_origin     ori: high-copy-number ColE1/pMB1/pBR322/pUC origin of replication
   5485..5512    +  misc_feature   telR: telR; telomeric sequence from coliphage N15
   5513..5540    +  misc_feature   telL: telL; telomeric sequence from coliphage N15
