[The description below was written by a language model from this plasmid's Addgene catalogue record and pLannotate feature annotations shown in this document.]
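Description:
AiP14425 - pAAV-AiE1180h-minBG-SYFP2-P2A-3XFLAG-10aa-H2B-WPRE3-BGHpA (alias CN4425) is a 5,546 nt recombinant AAV transfer plasmid from an enhancer-AAV toolbox for accessing striatal cell types. The expression cassette lies between AAV2 inverted terminal repeats, which allow it to be packaged into AAV particles. One ITR is annotated intact, while the other is detected only as short fragments in the sequencing-derived feature table. The bacterial backbone carries a high-copy ColE1/pUC-type origin, an f1 phage origin and an ampicillin resistance gene (bla) with its own promoter. Short matches to phage N15 telomeric sequences and to pBR322 bom and rop are also annotated there. The record lists a recombination-deficient E. coli strain as host, a common choice for keeping ITRs stable.

Expression is driven by AiE1180h, an enhancer placed upstream of a minimal beta-globin promoter (minBG). Neither element is annotated in the feature table, but both are named in the construct title and presumably occupy the unannotated region upstream of the coding sequence. According to the depositor, the enhancer was designed to direct transgene expression to striatal cholinergic neurons, with activity described as weak. The payload is a single synthetic open reading frame: the monomeric yellow fluorescent protein SYFP2, a P2A self-cleaving peptide, then a 3xFLAG epitope joined through a 10-amino-acid linker to human histone H2B. Ribosomal skipping at P2A should yield free SYFP2 that fills the cell and a separate FLAG-tagged histone confined to the nucleus, so nuclei can be detected with anti-FLAG reagents. A shortened WPRE (WPRE3) enhances transcript stability and expression, and a bovine growth hormone polyadenylation signal terminates the transcript. The construct serves as a reporter for evaluating and labelling cells in which the enhancer is active.
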