Addgene plasmid #224180: AiP14425 - pAAV-AiE1180h-minBG-SYFP2-P2A-3XFLAG-10aa-H2B-WPRE3-BGHpA (Alias: CN4425)
Purpose: AiE1180h is an enhancer sequence, designed to drive AAV-mediated transgene expression in striatal cholinergic neurons (weak)
Depositing lab: Allen Institute for Brain Science & Jonathan Ting. Depositing organization: Allen Institute. Publication: Enhancer AAV toolbox for accessing and perturbing striatal cell types and circuits. Hunker AC, Wirthlin ME, Gill G, Johansen NJ, Hooper M, Omstead V, Vargas S, Lerma MN, Taskin N, Weed N, Laird WD, Bishaw YM, Bendrick JL, Gore BB, Ben-Simon Y, Opitz-Araya X, Martinez RA, Way SW, Thyagarajan B, Otto S, Sanchez REA, Alexander JR, Amaya A, Amster A, Arbuckle J, Ayala A, Baker PM, Barcelli T, Barta S, Bertagnolli D, Bielstein C, Bishwakarma P, Bowlus J, Boyer G, Brouner K, Casian B, Casper T, Chakka AB, Chakrabarty R, Chong P, Clark M, Colbert K, Daniel S, Dawe T, Departee M, DiValentin P, Donadio NP, Dotson NI, Dwivedi D, Egdorf T, Fliss T, Gary A, Goldy J, Grasso C, Groce EL, Gudsnuk K, Han W, Haradon Z, Hastings S, Helback O, Ho WV, Huang C, Johnson T, Jones DL, Juneau Z, Kenney J, Leibly M, Li S, Liang E, Loeffler H, Lusk NA, Madigan Z, Malloy J, Malone J, McCue R, Melchor J, Mich JK, Moosman S, Morin E, Naidoo R, Newman D, Ngo K, Nguyen K, Oster AL, Ouellette B, Oyama AA, Pena N, Pham T, Phillips E, Pom C, Potekhina L, Ransford S, Ray PL, Reding M, Rette DF, Reynoldson C, Rimorin C, Sigler AR, Rocha DB, Ronellenfitch K, Ruiz A, Sawyer L, Sevigny JP, Shapovalova NV, Shepard N, Shulga L, Soliman S, Staats B, Taormina MJ, Tieu M, Wang Y, Wilkes J, Wood T, Zhou T, Williford A, Dee N, Mollenkopf T, Ng L, Esposito L, Kalmbach BE, Yao S, Ariza J, Collman F, Mufti S, Smith K, Waters J, Ersing I, Patrick M, Zeng H, Lein ES, Kojima Y, Horwitz G, Owen SF, Levi BP, Daigle TL, Tasic B, Bakken TE, Ting JT. Neuron. 2025 May 21;113(10):1507-1524.e17. doi: 10.1016/j.neuron.2025.04.035. PubMed 40403704.
Backbone
  Vector backbone: rAAV
  Vector type: AAV
Growth in bacteria
  Bacterial resistance: Ampicillin, 100 μg/mL
  Growth temperature: 30°C
  Growth strain: NEB Stable
  Copy number: High Copy
Gene/Insert
  Gene/Insert name: SYFP2-P2A-3XFLAG-10aa-H2B
  Species: Synthetic
  Cloning method: Restriction Enzyme; 5′ cloning site unknown (unknown if destroyed)
Terms and licenses: Academic/Nonprofit Terms; Industry Terms: Not Available to Industry
Depositor comments: Allen Institute plasmid alias: CN4425 . This work supported by NIH BRAIN Initiative grant UF1MH128339.
How to cite: AiP14425 - pAAV-AiE1180h-minBG-SYFP2-P2A-3XFLAG-10aa-H2B-WPRE3-BGHpA (Alias: CN4425) was a gift from Allen Institute for Brain Science & Jonathan Ting (Addgene plasmid # 224180 ; http://n2t.net/addgene:224180 ; RRID:Addgene_224180)
